Addgene plasmid #135039: C-11-BE
Purpose: C-T base editing using LpCDA1L2_2 fused to C terminal of nCas9
Depositing lab: Tian-Lin Cheng & Zilong Qiu. Depositing organization: CAS Center for Excellence in Brain Science and Intelligence Technology. Publication: Expanding C-T base editing toolkit with diversified cytidine deaminases. Cheng TL, Li S, Yuan B, Wang X, Zhou W, Qiu Z. Nat Commun. 2019 Aug 9;10(1):3612. doi: 10.1038/s41467-019-11562-6. PubMed 31399578.
Backbone
  Vector backbone: Px330
  Modifications to backbone: synthesized UGI-2A-EGFP cassette added to vector
  Vector type: Mammalian Expression, CRISPR
Growth in bacteria
  Bacterial resistance: Ampicillin, 100 μg/mL
  Growth temperature: 37°C
  Growth strain: DH5alpha
  Copy number: High Copy
Gene/Insert
  Gene/Insert name: LpCDA1L2_2
  Species: Lamprey
  Promoter: U6 with EF-1alpha intron
  Cloning method: Restriction Enzyme; 5′ cloning site Unknown (unknown if destroyed); 3′ cloning site Unknown (unknown if destroyed)
  Sequencing primers: 5′ Unknown
Terms and licenses: Academic/Nonprofit Terms; Industry Terms: Not Available to Industry
How to cite: C-11-BE was a gift from Tian-Lin Cheng & Zilong Qiu (Addgene plasmid # 135039 ; http://n2t.net/addgene:135039 ; RRID:Addgene_135039)
