[The description below was written by a language model from this plasmid's Addgene catalogue record and pLannotate feature annotations shown in this document.]
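Description:
C-11-BE is a mammalian expression CRISPR plasmid built on the Px330 backbone and designed for C-to-T base editing. It is an 11,282 nt high-copy plasmid maintained in E. coli through a ColE1/pUC-type origin and selected with ampicillin via the AmpR (β-lactamase) cassette. It also carries a filamentous phage (f1/M13) origin, and a single AAV2 ITR annotated downstream of the expression cassette. With only one ITR annotated, nothing in the record indicates use as an AAV packaging vector.

The main payload is one long open reading frame driven by an EF-1α core promoter with EF-1α intron A. It begins with Streptococcus pyogenes Cas9, which the record describes as a nickase (nCas9), followed by a nucleoplasmin bipartite NLS. The lamprey cytidine deaminase LpCDA1L2_2 is fused to the C-terminus of nCas9. The annotation software did not recognise it, but it presumably lies in the unannotated stretch between the NLS region and UGI. A short segment there matches human CRK, and its role is not stated. Next comes UGI, the phage PBS2 uracil-DNA glycosylase inhibitor, which blocks excision of the uracil produced by deamination and so favours the C-to-T outcome. The depositor describes a synthesized UGI-2A-EGFP cassette, so EGFP is co-translated as a separate protein that marks transfected cells. A bGH polyadenylation signal ends the unit.

A human U6 RNA polymerase III promoter sits immediately upstream of the EF-1α promoter. In Px330 it drives guide RNA expression, but no guide scaffold is annotated here and only a few bases separate the two promoters, so guide expression from this plasmid cannot be confirmed. The depositor and sequencing-derived records agree in length and layout, differing only in their start coordinate and minor annotation calls.
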