Features (pLannotate 1.2.2; 18 found; start..end, strand, type, name):
      1..241     +  promoter       U6 promoter: RNA polymerase III promoter for human U6 snRNA
    249..408     +  promoter       EF-1α core promoter (fragment): core promoter for human elongation factor EF-1α
    409..1347    +  intron         EF-1α intron A: intron upstream of the start codon of human EF-1α
   1492..3207    +  CDS            Cas9(N): N-terminal portion of Streptococcus pyogenes Cas9 (Zetsche et al., 2015)
   3094..5592    +  CDS            Cas9(C): C-terminal portion of Streptococcus pyogenes Cas9 (Zetsche et al., 2015)
   5593..5640    +  CDS            nucleoplasmin NLS: bipartite nuclear localization signal from nucleoplasmin
   5677..5847    +  CDS            CRK (fragment): CRK_HUMAN - Experimental evidence at protein level: Swiss-Prot protein existence level 1. [Isoform Crk-II]: Regulates cell adhesion, spreading and migration (PubMed:31311869). Mediates attachment-induced MAPK8 activation, membrane ruffling and cell motility in a Rac-dependent manner. Involved in phagocytosis of apoptotic cells and cell motility via its interaction with DOCK1 and DOCK4 (PubMed:19004829). May regulate the EFNA5-EPHA3 signaling (By similarity). From Homo sapiens (Human).
   6943..7194    +  CDS            UGI: UNGI_BPPB2 - Experimental evidence at protein level: Swiss-Prot protein existence level 1. This protein binds specifically and reversibly to the host uracil-DNA glycosylase, preventing removal of uracil residues from PBS2 DNA by the host uracil-excision repair system. From Bacillus phage PBS2 (Bacteriophage PBS2).
   7582..8295    +  CDS            EGFP: EGFP is a basic (constitutively fluorescent) green fluorescent protein published in 1996, derived from Aequorea victoria. It is reported to be a rapidly-maturing weak dimer with moderate acid sensitivity.
   8329..8440    +  polyA_signal   bGH poly(A) signal: bovine growth hormone polyadenylation signal
   8545..8685    +  repeat_region  AAV2 ITR: inverted terminal repeat of adeno-associated virus serotype 2 inverted
   8690..8741    -  misc_feature   bom (fragment): basis of mobility region from pBR322
   8760..9140    +  rep_origin     M13 ori (sequence partly withheld): M13 bacteriophage origin of replication; arrow indicates direction of (+) strand synthesis
   9216..9265    -  misc_feature   bom (fragment): basis of mobility region from pBR322
   9367..9402    -  CDS            rop (fragment): Rop protein, which maintains plasmids at low copy number; rop
   9497..9601    +  promoter       AmpR promoter: bla
   9602..10462   +  CDS            AmpR: β-lactamase; bla; confers resistance to ampicillin, carbenicillin, and related antibiotics
  10633..11221   +  rep_origin     ori: high-copy-number ColE1/pMB1/pBR322/pUC origin of replication
>Addgene plasmid #135039 | C-11-BE | depositor full sequence | sequence record 259476 | C-11-BE sequence 11282 bps
GAGGGCCTATTTCCCATGATTCCTTCATATTTGCATATACGATACAAGGCTGTTAGAGAGATAATTGGAA
TTAATTTGACTGTAAACACAAAGATATTAGTACAAAATACGTGACGTAGAAAGTAATAATTTCTTGGGTA
GTTTGCAGTTTTAAAATTATGTTTTAAAATGGACTATCATATGCTTACCGTAACTTGAAAGTATTTCGAT
TTCTTGGCTTTATATATCTTGTGGAAAGGACGAAACACCAATTGAACCGGTGCCTAGAGAAGGTGGCGCG
GGGTAAACTGGGAAAGTGATGTCGTGTACTGGCTCCGCCTTTTTCCCGAGGGTGGGGGAGAACCGTATAT
AAGTGCAGTAGTCGCCGTGAACGTTCTTTTTCGCAACGGGTTTGCCGCCAGAACACAGGTAAGTGCCGTG
TGTGGTTCCCGCGGGCCTGGCCTCTTTACGGGTTATGGCCCTTGCGTGCCTTGAATTACTTCCACCTGGC
TGCAGTACGTGATTCTTGATCCCGAGCTTCGGGTTGGAAGTGGGTGGGAGAGTTCGAGGCCTTGCGCTTA
AGGAGCCCCTTCGCCTCGTGCTTGAGTTGAGGCCTGGCCTGGGCGCTGGGGCCGCCGCGTGCGAATCTGG
TGGCACCTTCGCGCCTGTCTCGCTGCTTTCGATAAGTCTCTAGCCATTTAAAATTTTTGATGACCTGCTG
CGACGCTTTTTTTCTGGCAAGATAGTCTTGTAAATGCGGGCCAAGATCTGCACACTGGTATTTCGGTTTT
TGGGGCCGCGGGCGGCGACGGGGCCCGTGCGTCCCAGCGCACATGTTCGGCGAGGCGGGGCCTGCGAGCG
CGGCCACCGAGAATCGGACGGGGGTAGTCTCAAGCTGGCCGGCCTGCTCTGGTGCCTGGCCTCGCGCCGC
CGTGTATCGCCCCGCCCTGGGCGGCAAGGCTGGCCCGGTCGGCACCAGTTGCGTGAGCGGAAAGATGGCC
GCTTCCCGGCCCTGCTGCAGGGAGCTCAAAATGGAGGACGCGGCGCTCGGGAGAGCGGGCGGGTGAGTCA
CCCACACAAAGGAAAAGGGCCTTTCCGTCCTCAGCCGTCGCTTCATGTGACTCCACGGAGTACCGGGCGC
CGTCCAGGCACCTCGATTAGTTCTCGAGCTTTTGGAGTACGTCGTCTTTAGGTTGGGGGGAGGGGTTTTA
TGCGATGGAGTTTCCCCACACTGAGTGGGTGGAGACTGAAGTTAGGCCAGCTTGGCACTTGATGTAATTC
TCCTTGGAATTTGCCCTTTTTGAGTTTGGATCTTGGTTCATTCTCAAGCCTCAGACAGTGGTTCAAAGTT
TTTTTCTTCCATTTCAGGTGTCGTGAGGTGTCGTGAGCGCCATGGACTATAAGGACCACGACGGAGACTA
CAAGGATCATGATATTGATTACAAAGACGATGACGATAAGATGGCCCCAAAGAAGAAGCGGAAGGTCGGT
ATCCACGGAGTCCCAGCAGCCGACAAGAAGTACAGCATCGGCCTGGCCATCGGCACCAACTCTGTGGGCT
GGGCCGTGATCACCGACGAGTACAAGGTGCCCAGCAAGAAATTCAAGGTGCTGGGCAACACCGACCGGCA
CAGCATCAAGAAGAACCTGATCGGAGCCCTGCTGTTCGACAGCGGCGAAACAGCCGAGGCCACCCGGCTG
AAGAGAACCGCCAGAAGAAGATACACCAGACGGAAGAACCGGATCTGCTATCTGCAAGAGATCTTCAGCA
ACGAGATGGCCAAGGTGGACGACAGCTTCTTCCACAGACTGGAAGAGTCCTTCCTGGTGGAAGAGGATAA
GAAGCACGAGCGGCACCCCATCTTCGGCAACATCGTGGACGAGGTGGCCTACCACGAGAAGTACCCCACC
ATCTACCACCTGAGAAAGAAACTGGTGGACAGCACCGACAAGGCCGACCTGCGGCTGATCTATCTGGCCC
TGGCCCACATGATCAAGTTCCGGGGCCACTTCCTGATCGAGGGCGACCTGAACCCCGACAACAGCGACGT
GGACAAGCTGTTCATCCAGCTGGTGCAGACCTACAACCAGCTGTTCGAGGAAAACCCCATCAACGCCAGC
GGCGTGGACGCCAAGGCCATCCTGTCTGCCAGACTGAGCAAGAGCAGACGGCTGGAAAATCTGATCGCCC
AGCTGCCCGGCGAGAAGAAGAATGGCCTGTTCGGCAACCTGATTGCCCTGAGCCTGGGCCTGACCCCCAA
CTTCAAGAGCAACTTCGACCTGGCCGAGGATGCCAAACTGCAGCTGAGCAAGGACACCTACGACGACGAC
CTGGACAACCTGCTGGCCCAGATCGGCGACCAGTACGCCGACCTGTTTCTGGCCGCCAAGAACCTGTCCG
ACGCCATCCTGCTGAGCGACATCCTGAGAGTGAACACCGAGATCACCAAGGCCCCCCTGAGCGCCTCTAT
GATCAAGAGATACGACGAGCACCACCAGGACCTGACCCTGCTGAAAGCTCTCGTGCGGCAGCAGCTGCCT
GAGAAGTACAAAGAGATTTTCTTCGACCAGAGCAAGAACGGCTACGCCGGCTACATTGACGGCGGAGCCA
GCCAGGAAGAGTTCTACAAGTTCATCAAGCCCATCCTGGAAAAGATGGACGGCACCGAGGAACTGCTCGT
GAAGCTGAACAGAGAGGACCTGCTGCGGAAGCAGCGGACCTTCGACAACGGCAGCATCCCCCACCAGATC
CACCTGGGAGAGCTGCACGCCATTCTGCGGCGGCAGGAAGATTTTTACCCATTCCTGAAGGACAACCGGG
AAAAGATCGAGAAGATCCTGACCTTCCGCATCCCCTACTACGTGGGCCCTCTGGCCAGGGGAAACAGCAG
ATTCGCCTGGATGACCAGAAAGAGCGAGGAAACCATCACCCCCTGGAACTTCGAGGAAGTGGTGGACAAG
GGCGCTTCCGCCCAGAGCTTCATCGAGCGGATGACCAACTTCGATAAGAACCTGCCCAACGAGAAGGTGC
TGCCCAAGCACAGCCTGCTGTACGAGTACTTCACCGTGTATAACGAGCTGACCAAAGTGAAATACGTGAC
CGAGGGAATGAGAAAGCCCGCCTTCCTGAGCGGCGAGCAGAAAAAGGCCATCGTGGACCTGCTGTTCAAG
ACCAACCGGAAAGTGACCGTGAAGCAGCTGAAAGAGGACTACTTCAAGAAAATCGAGTGCTTCGACTCCG
TGGAAATCTCCGGCGTGGAAGATCGGTTCAACGCCTCCCTGGGCACATACCACGATCTGCTGAAAATTAT
CAAGGACAAGGACTTCCTGGACAATGAGGAAAACGAGGACATTCTGGAAGATATCGTGCTGACCCTGACA
CTGTTTGAGGACAGAGAGATGATCGAGGAACGGCTGAAAACCTATGCCCACCTGTTCGACGACAAAGTGA
TGAAGCAGCTGAAGCGGCGGAGATACACCGGCTGGGGCAGGCTGAGCCGGAAGCTGATCAACGGCATCCG
GGACAAGCAGTCCGGCAAGACAATCCTGGATTTCCTGAAGTCCGACGGCTTCGCCAACAGAAACTTCATG
CAGCTGATCCACGACGACAGCCTGACCTTTAAAGAGGACATCCAGAAAGCCCAGGTGTCCGGCCAGGGCG
ATAGCCTGCACGAGCACATTGCCAATCTGGCCGGCAGCCCCGCCATTAAGAAGGGCATCCTGCAGACAGT
GAAGGTGGTGGACGAGCTCGTGAAAGTGATGGGCCGGCACAAGCCCGAGAACATCGTGATCGAAATGGCC
AGAGAGAACCAGACCACCCAGAAGGGACAGAAGAACAGCCGCGAGAGAATGAAGCGGATCGAAGAGGGCA
TCAAAGAGCTGGGCAGCCAGATCCTGAAAGAACACCCCGTGGAAAACACCCAGCTGCAGAACGAGAAGCT
GTACCTGTACTACCTGCAGAATGGGCGGGATATGTACGTGGACCAGGAACTGGACATCAACCGGCTGTCC
GACTACGATGTGGACCATATCGTGCCTCAGAGCTTTCTGAAGGACGACTCCATCGACAACAAGGTGCTGA
CCAGAAGCGACAAGAACCGGGGCAAGAGCGACAACGTGCCCTCCGAAGAGGTCGTGAAGAAGATGAAGAA
CTACTGGCGGCAGCTGCTGAACGCCAAGCTGATTACCCAGAGAAAGTTCGACAATCTGACCAAGGCCGAG
AGAGGCGGCCTGAGCGAACTGGATAAGGCCGGCTTCATCAAGAGACAGCTGGTGGAAACCCGGCAGATCA
CAAAGCACGTGGCACAGATCCTGGACTCCCGGATGAACACTAAGTACGACGAGAATGACAAGCTGATCCG
GGAAGTGAAAGTGATCACCCTGAAGTCCAAGCTGGTGTCCGATTTCCGGAAGGATTTCCAGTTTTACAAA
GTGCGCGAGATCAACAACTACCACCACGCCCACGACGCCTACCTGAACGCCGTCGTGGGAACCGCCCTGA
TCAAAAAGTACCCTAAGCTGGAAAGCGAGTTCGTGTACGGCGACTACAAGGTGTACGACGTGCGGAAGAT
GATCGCCAAGAGCGAGCAGGAAATCGGCAAGGCTACCGCCAAGTACTTCTTCTACAGCAACATCATGAAC
TTTTTCAAGACCGAGATTACCCTGGCCAACGGCGAGATCCGGAAGCGGCCTCTGATCGAGACAAACGGCG
AAACCGGGGAGATCGTGTGGGATAAGGGCCGGGATTTTGCCACCGTGCGGAAAGTGCTGAGCATGCCCCA
AGTGAATATCGTGAAAAAGACCGAGGTGCAGACAGGCGGCTTCAGCAAAGAGTCTATCCTGCCCAAGAGG
AACAGCGATAAGCTGATCGCCAGAAAGAAGGACTGGGACCCTAAGAAGTACGGCGGCTTCGACAGCCCCA
CCGTGGCCTATTCTGTGCTGGTGGTGGCCAAAGTGGAAAAGGGCAAGTCCAAGAAACTGAAGAGTGTGAA
AGAGCTGCTGGGGATCACCATCATGGAAAGAAGCAGCTTCGAGAAGAATCCCATCGACTTTCTGGAAGCC
AAGGGCTACAAAGAAGTGAAAAAGGACCTGATCATCAAGCTGCCTAAGTACTCCCTGTTCGAGCTGGAAA
ACGGCCGGAAGAGAATGCTGGCCTCTGCCGGCGAACTGCAGAAGGGAAACGAACTGGCCCTGCCCTCCAA
ATATGTGAACTTCCTGTACCTGGCCAGCCACTATGAGAAGCTGAAGGGCTCCCCCGAGGATAATGAGCAG
AAACAGCTGTTTGTGGAACAGCACAAGCACTACCTGGACGAGATCATCGAGCAGATCAGCGAGTTCTCCA
AGAGAGTGATCCTGGCCGACGCTAATCTGGACAAAGTGCTGTCCGCCTACAACAAGCACCGGGATAAGCC
CATCAGAGAGCAGGCCGAGAATATCATCCACCTGTTTACCCTGACCAATCTGGGAGCCCCTGCCGCCTTC
AAGTACTTTGACACCACCATCGACCGGAAGAGGTACACCAGCACCAAAGAGGTGCTGGACGCCACCCTGA
TCCACCAGAGCATCACCGGCCTGTACGAGACACGGATCGACCTGTCTCAGCTGGGAGGCGACAAAAGGCC
GGCGGCCACGAAAAAGGCCGGCCAGGCAAAAAAGAAAAAGGAATTGGGTGGAGGAGGTACAGGCGGTGGA
GGCTCAGCAGAATACGTACGAGCTCTGTTTGACTTCAATGGGAATGACGAGGAGGATCTCCCCTTTAAGA
AGGGCGATATTCTCCGCATCAGAGATAAGCCCGAAGAACAATGGTGGAATGCCGAGGATAGCGAAGGGAA
AAGGGGCATGATTCTGGTGCCTTATGTGGAGAAATATTCCGGTGACTACAAAGACCATGATGGGGATTAC
AAAGACCACGACATCGACTACAAAGACGACGACGATAAAGAATTCGGATCCAGCGTGTTCCTGCACAAGA
AGCTGCCCCTGAACACCTTCCTGTTCGAGTTCGACAACCTGGAGAAGGCCTACGGCCGCAACCGCTGCTA
CATCTGCTTCAAGCTGAAGCCCATCTACGCCGTGGGCGCCACCGGCACCACCGGCACCACCGGCAGCGAG
CTGTGGGGCTACGCCACCAACAAGTGGGAGGTGGCCGACGGCATCCCCCGCGAGAGCCCCGAGAAGCGCG
GCATGCACACCGAGGAGCTGCTGCTGGACGAGATGACCCGCCACGTGCGCGAGCACGGCGGCGCCAGCTT
CTGCATCGAGTGGTTCACCAGCTGGAGCCCCTGCCACCGCTGCAGCGGCCTGCTGCACAGCTGGCTGCGC
GACGTGGGCGGCGGACGCCACCGCCTGCGCGTGTGGTTCAGCCGCATCTACTACGGCGACGTGGGCGCCG
TGCGCGCCGGCCTGCGCCGCCTGCGCCGCGCCGGCGTGCAGCTGGGCGTGATGGACGGCCGCCTGCGCGA
CTACTGCGCCCACGCCCTGGTGGACACCGCCCAGGGCGACCCCACCCCCCTGTGGCTGGTGCCCTGGCAC
ATGAACGTGCCCCGCGTGCAGCGCGCCTTCGACGAGATCATGGACGAGAAGGACGACAACGGCAGCGACA
ACAGCGACCCCGGCAAGCTGAGCGAGAGCATCAGCGGCGGCCACGAGAGCTGGCACGACGACGACCTGCA
CCTGCCCCTGGAGGACCTGACCGTGGTGGTGGAGTGCACCCCCAGCAAGCAGGGCCCCCCCGAGGCCACC
GCCGCCCCCACCCTGCCCCGCAAGCGCCAGCAGGAGGACCCCGTGGACGCCCTGACCGCCAAGCGCGCCC
TGTTCGTGCGCGAGCCCGGCTGGTGCTGGTGGTGCTGGCGCCCCTGGTGGCTGGCCGACGTGCTGAGCAA
CGCCAGCTTCCCCCAGCTGCACGTGAACGACGAGGCCATCGTGGACCGCGTGGAGAAGTTCCTGGCTAGA
GGTACCCAATTCATGACCAACCTTTCCGACATCATAGAGAAGGAAACAGGCAAACAGTTGGTCATCCAAG
AGTCGATACTCATGCTTCCTGAAGAAGTTGAGGAGGTCATTGGGAATAAGCCGGAAAGTGACATTCTCGT
ACACACTGCGTATGATGAGAGCACCGATGAGAACGTGATGCTGCTCACGTCAGATGCCCCAGAGTACAAA
CCCTGGGCTCTGGTGATTCAGGACTCTAATGGAGAGAACAAGATCAAGATGCTATCTGGTGGTTCTGGAG
GATCTGGTGGTTCTCAATTCAYTAATCTGTCAGATATTATTGAAAAGGAAACCGGCAAGCAACTGGTTAT
CCAGGAATCCATCCTCATGCTCCCAGAGGAGGTGGAAGAAGTCATTGGGAACAAGCCGGAAAGCGATATA
CTCGTGCACACCGCCTACGACGAGAGCACCGACGAGAATGTCATGCTTCTGACTAGCGACGCCCCTGAAT
ACAAGCCTTGGGCTCTGGTCATACAGGATAGCAACGGTGAGAACAAGATTAAGATGCTCTCTGGTGGTTC
TCCCAAGAAGAAGAGGAAAGTCGCTAGCGGCAGTGGAGAGGGCAGAGGAAGTCTGCTAACATGCGGTGAC
GTCGAGGAGAATCCTGGCCCAGTGAGCAAGGGCGAGGAGCTGTTCACCGGGGTGGTGCCCATCCTGGTCG
AGCTGGACGGCGACGTAAACGGCCACAAGTTCAGCGTGTCCGGCGAGGGCGAGGGCGATGCCACCTACGG
CAAGCTGACCCTGAAGTTCATCTGCACCACCGGCAAGCTGCCCGTGCCCTGGCCCACCCTCGTGACCACC
CTGACCTACGGCGTGCAGTGCTTCAGCCGCTACCCCGACCACATGAAGCAGCACGACTTCTTCAAGTCCG
CCATGCCCGAAGGCTACGTCCAGGAGCGCACCATCTTCTTCAAGGACGACGGCAACTACAAGACCCGCGC
CGAGGTGAAGTTCGAGGGCGACACCCTGGTGAACCGCATCGAGCTGAAGGGCATCGACTTCAAGGAGGAC
GGCAACATCCTGGGGCACAAGCTGGAGTACAACTACAACAGCCACAACGTCTATATCATGGCCGACAAGC
AGAAGAACGGCATCAAGGTGAACTTCAAGATCCGCCACAACATCGAGGACGGCAGCGTGCAGCTCGCCGA
CCACTACCAGCAGAACACCCCCATCGGCGACGGCCCCGTGCTGCTGCCCGACAACCACTACCTGAGCACC
CAGTCCGCCCTGAGCAAAGACCCCAACGAGAAGCGCGATCACATGGTCCTGCTGGAGTTCGTGACCGCCG
CCGGGATCACTCTCGGCATGGACGAGCTGTACAAGGCAATCTAACTAGAGCTCGCTGATCAGCCTCGACT
GTGCCTTCTAGTTGCCAGCCATCTGTTGTTTGCCCCTCCCCCGTGCCTTCCTTGACCCTGGAAGGTGCCA
CTCCCACTGTCCTTTCCTAATAAAATGAGGAAATTGCATCGCATTGTCTGAGTAGGTGTCATTCTATTCT
GGGGGGTGGGGTGGGGCAGGACAGCAAGGGGGAGGATTGGGAAGAGAATAGCAGGCATGCTGGGGAGCGG
CCGCAGGAACCCCTAGTGATGGAGTTGGCCACTCCCTCTCTGCGCGCTCGCTCGCTCACTGAGGCCGGGC
GACCAAAGGTCGCCCGACGCCCGGGCTTTGCCCGGGCGGCCTCAGTGAGCGAGCGAGCGCGCAGCTGCCT
GCAGGGGCGCCTGATGCGGTATTTTCTCCTTACGCATCTGTGCGGTATTTCACACCGCATA
[142 nt withheld, positions 8742-8883]
C
[141 nt withheld, positions 8885-9025]
CCTTTGACGTTGGAGTCCACGTTCTTT
[37 nt withheld, positions 9053-9089]
ACCCTATCTCGGGCTATTCTTTTGATTTATAAGGGATTTTGCCGATTTCGGCCTATTGGTTAAAAAATGA
GCTGATTTAACAAAAATTTAACGCGAATTTTAACAAAATATTAACGTTTACAATTTTATGGTGCACTCTC
AGTACAATCTGCTCTGATGCCGCATAGTTAAGCCAGCCCCGACACCCGCCAACACCCGCTGACGCGCCCT
GACGGGCTTGTCTGCTCCCGGCATCCGCTTACAGACAAGCTGTGACCGTCTCCGGGAGCTGCATGTGTCA
GAGGTTTTCACCGTCATCACCGAAACGCGCGAGACGAAAGGGCCTCGTGATACGCCTATTTTTATAGGTT
AATGTCATGATAATAATGGTTTCTTAGACGTCAGGTGGCACTTTTCGGGGAAATGTGCGCGGAACCCCTA
TTTGTTTATTTTTCTAAATACATTCAAATATGTATCCGCTCATGAGACAATAACCCTGATAAATGCTTCA
ATAATATTGAAAAAGGAAGAGTATGAGTATTCAACATTTCCGTGTCGCCCTTATTCCCTTTTTTGCGGCA
TTTTGCCTTCCTGTTTTTGCTCACCCAGAAACGCTGGTGAAAGTAAAAGATGCTGAAGATCAGTTGGGTG
CACGAGTGGGTTACATCGAACTGGATCTCAACAGCGGTAAGATCCTTGAGAGTTTTCGCCCCGAAGAACG
TTTTCCAATGATGAGCACTTTTAAAGTTCTGCTATGTGGCGCGGTATTATCCCGTATTGACGCCGGGCAA
GAGCAACTCGGTCGCCGCATACACTATTCTCAGAATGACTTGGTTGAGTACTCACCAGTCACAGAAAAGC
ATCTTACGGATGGCATGACAGTAAGAGAATTATGCAGTGCTGCCATAACCATGAGTGATAACACTGCGGC
CAACTTACTTCTGACAACGATCGGAGGACCGAAGGAGCTAACCGCTTTTTTGCACAACATGGGGGATCAT
GTAACTCGCCTTGATCGTTGGGAACCGGAGCTGAATGAAGCCATACCAAACGACGAGCGTGACACCACGA
TGCCTGTAGCAATGGCAACAACGTTGCGCAAACTATTAACTGGCGAACTACTTACTCTAGCTTCCCGGCA
ACAATTAATAGACTGGATGGAGGCGGATAAAGTTGCAGGACCACTTCTGCGCTCGGCCCTTCCGGCTGGC
TGGTTTATTGCTGATAAATCTGGAGCCGGTGAGCGTGGAAGCCGCGGTATCATTGCAGCACTGGGGCCAG
ATGGTAAGCCCTCCCGTATCGTAGTTATCTACACGACGGGGAGTCAGGCAACTATGGATGAACGAAATAG
ACAGATCGCTGAGATAGGTGCCTCACTGATTAAGCATTGGTAACTGTCAGACCAAGTTTACTCATATATA
CTTTAGATTGATTTAAAACTTCATTTTTAATTTAAAAGGATCTAGGTGAAGATCCTTTTTGATAATCTCA
TGACCAAAATCCCTTAACGTGAGTTTTCGTTCCACTGAGCGTCAGACCCCGTAGAAAAGATCAAAGGATC
TTCTTGAGATCCTTTTTTTCTGCGCGTAATCTGCTGCTTGCAAACAAAAAAACCACCGCTACCAGCGGTG
GTTTGTTTGCCGGATCAAGAGCTACCAACTCTTTTTCCGAAGGTAACTGGCTTCAGCAGAGCGCAGATAC
CAAATACTGTCCTTCTAGTGTAGCCGTAGTTAGGCCACCACTTCAAGAACTCTGTAGCACCGCCTACATA
CCTCGCTCTGCTAATCCTGTTACCAGTGGCTGCTGCCAGTGGCGATAAGTCGTGTCTTACCGGGTTGGAC
TCAAGACGATAGTTACCGGATAAGGCGCAGCGGTCGGGCTGAACGGGGGGTTCGTGCACACAGCCCAGCT
TGGAGCGAACGACCTACACCGAACTGAGATACCTACAGCGTGAGCTATGAGAAAGCGCCACGCTTCCCGA
AGGGAGAAAGGCGGACAGGTATCCGGTAAGCGGCAGGGTCGGAACAGGAGAGCGCACGAGGGAGCTTCCA
GGGGGAAACGCCTGGTATCTTTATAGTCCTGTCGGGTTTCGCCACCTCTGACTTGAGCGTCGATTTTTGT
GATGCTCGTCAGGGGGGCGGAGCCTATGGAAAAACGCCAGCAACGCGGCCTTTTTACGGTTCCTGGCCTT
TTGCTGGCCTTTTGCTCACATGT
