Features (pLannotate 1.2.2; 19 found; start..end, strand, type, name):
      8..167     +  promoter       EF-1α core promoter (fragment): core promoter for human elongation factor EF-1α
    168..276     +  intron         EF-1α intron A (fragment): intron upstream of the start codon of human EF-1α
    902..1105    +  intron         EF-1α intron A: truncated intron upstream of the start codon of human EF-1α
   1250..2965    +  CDS            Cas9(N): N-terminal portion of Streptococcus pyogenes Cas9 (Zetsche et al., 2015)
   2852..5350    +  CDS            Cas9(C): C-terminal portion of Streptococcus pyogenes Cas9 (Zetsche et al., 2015)
   5351..5398    +  CDS            nucleoplasmin NLS: bipartite nuclear localization signal from nucleoplasmin
   5435..5605    +  CDS            CRK (fragment): CRK_HUMAN - Experimental evidence at protein level: Swiss-Prot protein existence level 1. [Isoform Crk-II]: Regulates cell adhesion, spreading and migration (PubMed:31311869). Mediates attachment-induced MAPK8 activation, membrane ruffling and cell motility in a Rac-dependent manner. Involved in phagocytosis of apoptotic cells and cell motility via its interaction with DOCK1 and DOCK4 (PubMed:19004829). May regulate the EFNA5-EPHA3 signaling (By similarity). From Homo sapiens (Human).
   6701..6952    +  CDS            UGI: UNGI_BPPB2 - Experimental evidence at protein level: Swiss-Prot protein existence level 1. This protein binds specifically and reversibly to the host uracil-DNA glycosylase, preventing removal of uracil residues from PBS2 DNA by the host uracil-excision repair system. From Bacillus phage PBS2 (Bacteriophage PBS2).
   7340..8053    +  CDS            EGFP: EGFP is a basic (constitutively fluorescent) green fluorescent protein published in 1996, derived from Aequorea victoria. It is reported to be a rapidly-maturing weak dimer with moderate acid sensitivity.
   8088..8199    +  polyA_signal   bGH poly(A) signal: bovine growth hormone polyadenylation signal
   8304..8444    +  repeat_region  AAV2 ITR: inverted terminal repeat of adeno-associated virus serotype 2 inverted
   8449..8500    -  misc_feature   bom (fragment): basis of mobility region from pBR322
   8519..8974    +  rep_origin     f1 ori (sequence partly withheld): f1 bacteriophage origin of replication; arrow indicates direction of (+) strand synthesis
   8975..9024    -  misc_feature   bom (fragment): basis of mobility region from pBR322
   9126..9161    -  CDS            rop (fragment): Rop protein, which maintains plasmids at low copy number; rop
   9256..9360    +  promoter       AmpR promoter: bla
   9361..10221   +  CDS            AmpR: β-lactamase; bla; confers resistance to ampicillin, carbenicillin, and related antibiotics
  10392..10980   +  rep_origin     ori: high-copy-number ColE1/pMB1/pBR322/pUC origin of replication
  11042..11282   +  promoter       U6 promoter: RNA polymerase III promoter for human U6 snRNA
>Addgene plasmid #135039 | C-11-BE | addgene full sequence | sequence record 271802 | Addgene NGS Result
GAAACACCAATTGAACCGGTGCCTAGAGAAGGTGGCGCGGGGTAAACTGGGAAAGTGATGTCGTGTACTG
GCTCCGCCTTTTTCCCGAGGGTGGGGGAGAACCGTATATAAGTGCAGTAGTCGCCGTGAACGTTCTTTTT
CGCAACGGGTTTGCCGCCAGAACACAGGTAAGTGCCGTGTGTGGTTCCCGCGGGCCTGGCCTCTTTACGG
GTTATGGCCCTTGCGTGCCTTGAATTACTTCCACTGGCTGCAGTACGTGATTCTTGATCCCGAGCTTCGG
GTTGGAAGTGGGTGGGAGAGTTCGAGGCCTTGCGCTTAAGGAGCCCCTTCGCCTCGTGCTTGAGTTGAGG
CCTGGCCTGGGCGCTGGGGCCGCCGCGTGCGAATCTGGTGGCACCTTCGCGCCTGTCTCGCTGCTTTCGA
TAAGTCTCTAGCCATTTAAAATTTTTGATGACCTGCTGCGACGCTTTTTTTCTGGCAAGATAGTCTTGTA
AATGCGGGCCAAGATCTGCACACTGGTATTTCGGTTTTTGGGGCCGCGGGCGGCGACGGGGCCCGTGCGT
CCCAGCGCACATGTTCGGCGAGGCGGGGCCTGCGAGCGCGGCCACCGAGAATCGGACGGGGGTAGTCTCA
AGCTGGCCGGCCTGCTCTGGTGCCTGGCCTCGCGCCGCCGTGTATCGCCCCGCCCTGGGCGGCAAGGCTG
GCCCGGTCGGCACCAGTTGCGTGAGCGGAAAGATGGCCGCTTCCCGGCCCTGCTGCAGGGAGCTCAAAAT
GGAGGACGCGGCGCTCGGGAGAGCGGGCGGGTGAGTCACCCACACAAAGGAAAAGGGCCTTTCCGTCCTC
AGCCGTCGCTTCATGTGACTCCACGGAGTACCGGGCGCCGTCCAGGCACCTCGATTAGTTCTCGAGCTTT
TGGAGTACGTCGTCTTTAGGTTGGGGGGAGGGGTTTTATGCGATGGAGTTTCCCCACACTGAGTGGGTGG
AGACTGAAGTTAGGCCAGCTTGGCACTTGATGTAATTCTCCTTGGAATTTGCCCTTTTTGAGTTTGGATC
TTGGTTCATTCTCAAGCCTCAGACAGTGGTTCAAAGTTTTTTTCTTCCATTTCAGGTGTCGTGAGGTGTC
GTGAGCGCCATGGACTATAAGGACCACGACGGAGACTACAAGGATCATGATATTGATTACAAAGACGATG
ACGATAAGATGGCCCCAAAGAAGAAGCGGAAGGTCGGTATCCACGGAGTCCCAGCAGCCGACAAGAAGTA
CAGCATCGGCCTGGCCATCGGCACCAACTCTGTGGGCTGGGCCGTGATCACCGACGAGTACAAGGTGCCC
AGCAAGAAATTCAAGGTGCTGGGCAACACCGACCGGCACAGCATCAAGAAGAACCTGATCGGAGCCCTGC
TGTTCGACAGCGGCGAAACAGCCGAGGCCACCCGGCTGAAGAGAACCGCCAGAAGAAGATACACCAGACG
GAAGAACCGGATCTGCTATCTGCAAGAGATCTTCAGCAACGAGATGGCCAAGGTGGACGACAGCTTCTTC
CACAGACTGGAAGAGTCCTTCCTGGTGGAAGAGGATAAGAAGCACGAGCGGCACCCCATCTTCGGCAACA
TCGTGGACGAGGTGGCCTACCACGAGAAGTACCCCACCATCTACCACCTGAGAAAGAAACTGGTGGACAG
CACCGACAAGGCCGACCTGCGGCTGATCTATCTGGCCCTGGCCCACATGATCAAGTTCCGGGGCCACTTC
CTGATCGAGGGCGACCTGAACCCCGACAACAGCGACGTGGACAAGCTGTTCATCCAGCTGGTGCAGACCT
ACAACCAGCTGTTCGAGGAAAACCCCATCAACGCCAGCGGCGTGGACGCCAAGGCCATCCTGTCTGCCAG
ACTGAGCAAGAGCAGACGGCTGGAAAATCTGATCGCCCAGCTGCCCGGCGAGAAGAAGAATGGCCTGTTC
GGCAACCTGATTGCCCTGAGCCTGGGCCTGACCCCCAACTTCAAGAGCAACTTCGACCTGGCCGAGGATG
CCAAACTGCAGCTGAGCAAGGACACCTACGACGACGACCTGGACAACCTGCTGGCCCAGATCGGCGACCA
GTACGCCGACCTGTTTCTGGCCGCCAAGAACCTGTCCGACGCCATCCTGCTGAGCGACATCCTGAGAGTG
AACACCGAGATCACCAAGGCCCCCCTGAGCGCCTCTATGATCAAGAGATACGACGAGCACCACCAGGACC
TGACCCTGCTGAAAGCTCTCGTGCGGCAGCAGCTGCCTGAGAAGTACAAAGAGATTTTCTTCGACCAGAG
CAAGAACGGCTACGCCGGCTACATTGACGGCGGAGCCAGCCAGGAAGAGTTCTACAAGTTCATCAAGCCC
ATCCTGGAAAAGATGGACGGCACCGAGGAACTGCTCGTGAAGCTGAACAGAGAGGACCTGCTGCGGAAGC
AGCGGACCTTCGACAACGGCAGCATCCCCCACCAGATCCACCTGGGAGAGCTGCACGCCATTCTGCGGCG
GCAGGAAGATTTTTACCCATTCCTGAAGGACAACCGGGAAAAGATCGAGAAGATCCTGACCTTCCGCATC
CCCTACTACGTGGGCCCTCTGGCCAGGGGAAACAGCAGATTCGCCTGGATGACCAGAAAGAGCGAGGAAA
CCATCACCCCCTGGAACTTCGAGGAAGTGGTGGACAAGGGCGCTTCCGCCCAGAGCTTCATCGAGCGGAT
GACCAACTTCGATAAGAACCTGCCCAACGAGAAGGTGCTGCCCAAGCACAGCCTGCTGTACGAGTACTTC
ACCGTGTATAACGAGCTGACCAAAGTGAAATACGTGACCGAGGGAATGAGAAAGCCCGCCTTCCTGAGCG
GCGAGCAGAAAAAGGCCATCGTGGACCTGCTGTTCAAGACCAACCGGAAAGTGACCGTGAAGCAGCTGAA
AGAGGACTACTTCAAGAAAATCGAGTGCTTCGACTCCGTGGAAATCTCCGGCGTGGAAGATCGGTTCAAC
GCCTCCCTGGGCACATACCACGATCTGCTGAAAATTATCAAGGACAAGGACTTCCTGGACAATGAGGAAA
ACGAGGACATTCTGGAAGATATCGTGCTGACCCTGACACTGTTTGAGGACAGAGAGATGATCGAGGAACG
GCTGAAAACCTATGCCCACCTGTTCGACGACAAAGTGATGAAGCAGCTGAAGCGGCGGAGATACACCGGC
TGGGGCAGGCTGAGCCGGAAGCTGATCAACGGCATCCGGGACAAGCAGTCCGGCAAGACAATCCTGGATT
TCCTGAAGTCCGACGGCTTCGCCAACAGAAACTTCATGCAGCTGATCCACGACGACAGCCTGACCTTTAA
AGAGGACATCCAGAAAGCCCAGGTGTCCGGCCAGGGCGATAGCCTGCACGAGCACATTGCCAATCTGGCC
GGCAGCCCCGCCATTAAGAAGGGCATCCTGCAGACAGTGAAGGTGGTGGACGAGCTCGTGAAAGTGATGG
GCCGGCACAAGCCCGAGAACATCGTGATCGAAATGGCCAGAGAGAACCAGACCACCCAGAAGGGACAGAA
GAACAGCCGCGAGAGAATGAAGCGGATCGAAGAGGGCATCAAAGAGCTGGGCAGCCAGATCCTGAAAGAA
CACCCCGTGGAAAACACCCAGCTGCAGAACGAGAAGCTGTACCTGTACTACCTGCAGAATGGGCGGGATA
TGTACGTGGACCAGGAACTGGACATCAACCGGCTGTCCGACTACGATGTGGACCATATCGTGCCTCAGAG
CTTTCTGAAGGACGACTCCATCGACAACAAGGTGCTGACCAGAAGCGACAAGAACCGGGGCAAGAGCGAC
AACGTGCCCTCCGAAGAGGTCGTGAAGAAGATGAAGAACTACTGGCGGCAGCTGCTGAACGCCAAGCTGA
TTACCCAGAGAAAGTTCGACAATCTGACCAAGGCCGAGAGAGGCGGCCTGAGCGAACTGGATAAGGCCGG
CTTCATCAAGAGACAGCTGGTGGAAACCCGGCAGATCACAAAGCACGTGGCACAGATCCTGGACTCCCGG
ATGAACACTAAGTACGACGAGAATGACAAGCTGATCCGGGAAGTGAAAGTGATCACCCTGAAGTCCAAGC
TGGTGTCCGATTTCCGGAAGGATTTCCAGTTTTACAAAGTGCGCGAGATCAACAACTACCACCACGCCCA
CGACGCCTACCTGAACGCCGTCGTGGGAACCGCCCTGATCAAAAAGTACCCTAAGCTGGAAAGCGAGTTC
GTGTACGGCGACTACAAGGTGTACGACGTGCGGAAGATGATCGCCAAGAGCGAGCAGGAAATCGGCAAGG
CTACCGCCAAGTACTTCTTCTACAGCAACATCATGAACTTTTTCAAGACCGAGATTACCCTGGCCAACGG
CGAGATCCGGAAGCGGCCTCTGATCGAGACAAACGGCGAAACCGGGGAGATCGTGTGGGATAAGGGCCGG
GATTTTGCCACCGTGCGGAAAGTGCTGAGCATGCCCCAAGTGAATATCGTGAAAAAGACCGAGGTGCAGA
CAGGCGGCTTCAGCAAAGAGTCTATCCTGCCCAAGAGGAACAGCGATAAGCTGATCGCCAGAAAGAAGGA
CTGGGACCCTAAGAAGTACGGCGGCTTCGACAGCCCCACCGTGGCCTATTCTGTGCTGGTGGTGGCCAAA
GTGGAAAAGGGCAAGTCCAAGAAACTGAAGAGTGTGAAAGAGCTGCTGGGGATCACCATCATGGAAAGAA
GCAGCTTCGAGAAGAATCCCATCGACTTTCTGGAAGCCAAGGGCTACAAAGAAGTGAAAAAGGACCTGAT
CATCAAGCTGCCTAAGTACTCCCTGTTCGAGCTGGAAAACGGCCGGAAGAGAATGCTGGCCTCTGCCGGC
GAACTGCAGAAGGGAAACGAACTGGCCCTGCCCTCCAAATATGTGAACTTCCTGTACCTGGCCAGCCACT
ATGAGAAGCTGAAGGGCTCCCCCGAGGATAATGAGCAGAAACAGCTGTTTGTGGAACAGCACAAGCACTA
CCTGGACGAGATCATCGAGCAGATCAGCGAGTTCTCCAAGAGAGTGATCCTGGCCGACGCTAATCTGGAC
AAAGTGCTGTCCGCCTACAACAAGCACCGGGATAAGCCCATCAGAGAGCAGGCCGAGAATATCATCCACC
TGTTTACCCTGACCAATCTGGGAGCCCCTGCCGCCTTCAAGTACTTTGACACCACCATCGACCGGAAGAG
GTACACCAGCACCAAAGAGGTGCTGGACGCCACCCTGATCCACCAGAGCATCACCGGCCTGTACGAGACA
CGGATCGACCTGTCTCAGCTGGGAGGCGACAAAAGGCCGGCGGCCACGAAAAAGGCCGGCCAGGCAAAAA
AGAAAAAGGAATTGGGTGGAGGAGGTACAGGCGGTGGAGGCTCAGCAGAATACGTACGAGCTCTGTTTGA
CTTCAATGGGAATGACGAGGAGGATCTCCCCTTTAAGAAGGGCGATATTCTCCGCATCAGAGATAAGCCC
GAAGAACAATGGTGGAATGCCGAGGATAGCGAAGGGAAAAGGGGCATGATTCTGGTGCCTTATGTGGAGA
AATATTCCGGTGACTACAAAGACCATGATGGGGATTACAAAGACCACGACATCGACTACAAAGACGACGA
CGATAAAGAATTCGGATCCAGCGTGTTCCTGCACAAGAAGCTGCCCCTGAACACCTTCCTGTTCGAGTTC
GACAACCTGGAGAAGGCCTACGGCCGCAACCGCTGCTACATCTGCTTCAAGCTGAAGCCCATCTACGCCG
TGGGCGCCACCGGCACCACCGGCACCACCGGCAGCGAGCTGTGGGGCTACGCCACCAACAAGTGGGAGGT
GGCCGACGGCATCCCCCGCGAGAGCCCCGAGAAGCGCGGCATGCACACCGAGGAGCTGCTGCTGGACGAG
ATGACCCGCCACGTGCGCGAGCACGGCGGCGCCAGCTTCTGCATCGAGTGGTTCACCAGCTGGAGCCCCT
GCCACCGCTGCAGCGGCCTGCTGCACAGCTGGCTGCGCGACGTGGGCGGCGGACGCCACCGCCTGCGCGT
GTGGTTCAGCCGCATCTACTACGGCGACGTGGGCGCCGTGCGCGCCGGCCTGCGCCGCCTGCGCCGCGCC
GGCGTGCAGCTGGGCGTGATGGACGGCCGCCTGCGCGACTACTGCGCCCACGCCCTGGTGGACACCGCCC
AGGGCGACCCCACCCCCCTGTGGCTGGTGCCCTGGCACATGAACGTGCCCCGCGTGCAGCGCGCCTTCGA
CGAGATCATGGACGAGAAGGACGACAACGGCAGCGACAACAGCGACCCCGGCAAGCTGAGCGAGAGCATC
AGCGGCGGCCACGAGAGCTGGCACGACGACGACCTGCACCTGCCCCTGGAGGACCTGACCGTGGTGGTGG
AGTGCACCCCCAGCAAGCAGGGCCCCCCCGAGGCCACCGCCGCCCCCACCCTGCCCCGCAAGCGCCAGCA
GGAGGACCCCGTGGACGCCCTGACCGCCAAGCGCGCCCTGTTCGTGCGCGAGCCCGGCTGGTGCTGGTGG
TGCTGGCGCCCCTGGTGGCTGGCCGACGTGCTGAGCAACGCCAGCTTCCCCCAGCTGCACGTGAACGACG
AGGCCATCGTGGACCGCGTGGAGAAGTTCCTGGCTAGAGGTACCCAATTCATGACCAACCTTTCCGACAT
CATAGAGAAGGAAACAGGCAAACAGTTGGTCATCCAAGAGTCGATACTCATGCTTCCTGAAGAAGTTGAG
GAGGTCATTGGGAATAAGCCGGAAAGTGACATTCTCGTACACACTGCGTATGATGAGAGCACCGATGAGA
ACGTGATGCTGCTCACGTCAGATGCCCCAGAGTACAAACCCTGGGCTCTGGTGATTCAGGACTCTAATGG
AGAGAACAAGATCAAGATGCTATCTGGTGGTTCTGGAGGATCTGGTGGTTCTCAATTCACTAATCTGTCA
GATATTATTGAAAAGGAAACCGGCAAGCAACTGGTTATCCAGGAATCCATCCTCATGCTCCCAGAGGAGG
TGGAAGAAGTCATTGGGAACAAGCCGGAAAGCGATATACTCGTGCACACCGCCTACGACGAGAGCACCGA
CGAGAATGTCATGCTTCTGACTAGCGACGCCCCTGAATACAAGCCTTGGGCTCTGGTCATACAGGATAGC
AACGGTGAGAACAAGATTAAGATGCTCTCTGGTGGTTCTCCCAAGAAGAAGAGGAAAGTCGCTAGCGGCA
GTGGAGAGGGCAGAGGAAGTCTGCTAACATGCGGTGACGTCGAGGAGAATCCTGGCCCAGTGAGCAAGGG
CGAGGAGCTGTTCACCGGGGTGGTGCCCATCCTGGTCGAGCTGGACGGCGACGTAAACGGCCACAAGTTC
AGCGTGTCCGGCGAGGGCGAGGGCGATGCCACCTACGGCAAGCTGACCCTGAAGTTCATCTGCACCACCG
GCAAGCTGCCCGTGCCCTGGCCCACCCTCGTGACCACCCTGACCTACGGCGTGCAGTGCTTCAGCCGCTA
CCCCGACCACATGAAGCAGCACGACTTCTTCAAGTCCGCCATGCCCGAAGGCTACGTCCAGGAGCGCACC
ATCTTCTTCAAGGACGACGGCAACTACAAGACCCGCGCCGAGGTGAAGTTCGAGGGCGACACCCTGGTGA
ACCGCATCGAGCTGAAGGGCATCGACTTCAAGGAGGACGGCAACATCCTGGGGCACAAGCTGGAGTACAA
CTACAACAGCCACAACGTCTATATCATGGCCGACAAGCAGAAGAACGGCATCAAGGTGAACTTCAAGATC
CGCCACAACATCGAGGACGGCAGCGTGCAGCTCGCCGACCACTACCAGCAGAACACCCCCATCGGCGACG
GCCCCGTGCTGCTGCCCGACAACCACTACCTGAGCACCCAGTCCGCCCTGAGCAAAGACCCCAACGAGAA
GCGCGATCACATGGTCCTGCTGGAGTTCGTGACCGCCGCCGGGATCACTCTCGGCATGGACGAGCTGTAC
AAGGCAATTCTAACTAGAGCTCGCTGATCAGCCTCGACTGTGCCTTCTAGTTGCCAGCCATCTGTTGTTT
GCCCCTCCCCCGTGCCTTCCTTGACCCTGGAAGGTGCCACTCCCACTGTCCTTTCCTAATAAAATGAGGA
AATTGCATCGCATTGTCTGAGTAGGTGTCATTCTATTCTGGGGGGTGGGGTGGGGCAGGACAGCAAGGGG
GAGGATTGGGAAGAGAATAGCAGGCATGCTGGGGAGCGGCCGCAGGAACCCCTAGTGATGGAGTTGGCCA
CTCCCTCTCTGCGCGCTCGCTCGCTCACTGAGGCCGGGCGACCAAAGGTCGCCCGACGCCCGGGCTTTGC
CCGGGCGGCCTCAGTGAGCGAGCGAGCGCGCAGCTGCCTGCAGGGGCGCCTGATGCGGTATTTTCTCCTT
ACGCATCTGTGCGGTATTTCACACCGCATA
[95 nt withheld, positions 8501-8595]
T
[46 nt withheld, positions 8597-8642]
C
[141 nt withheld, positions 8644-8784]
CCTTTGACGTTGGAGTCCACGTTCTTT
[37 nt withheld, positions 8812-8848]
ACTCTATCTCGGGCTATTCTTTTGATTTATAAGGGATTTTGCCGATTTCGGTCTATTGGTTAAAAAATGA
GCTGATTTAACAAAAATTTAACGCGAATTTTAACAAAATATTAACGTTTACAATTTTATGGTGCACTCTC
AGTACAATCTGCTCTGATGCCGCATAGTTAAGCCAGCCCCGACACCCGCCAACACCCGCTGACGCGCCCT
GACGGGCTTGTCTGCTCCCGGCATCCGCTTACAGACAAGCTGTGACCGTCTCCGGGAGCTGCATGTGTCA
GAGGTTTTCACCGTCATCACCGAAACGCGCGAGACGAAAGGGCCTCGTGATACGCCTATTTTTATAGGTT
AATGTCATGATAATAATGGTTTCTTAGACGTCAGGTGGCACTTTTCGGGGAAATGTGCGCGGAACCCCTA
TTTGTTTATTTTTCTAAATACATTCAAATATGTATCCGCTCATGAGACAATAACCCTGATAAATGCTTCA
ATAATATTGAAAAAGGAAGAGTATGAGTATTCAACATTTCCGTGTCGCCCTTATTCCCTTTTTTGCGGCA
TTTTGCCTTCCTGTTTTTGCTCACCCAGAAACGCTGGTGAAAGTAAAAGATGCTGAAGATCAGTTGGGTG
CACGAGTGGGTTACATCGAACTGGATCTCAACAGCGGTAAGATCCTTGAGAGTTTTCGCCCCGAAGAACG
TTTTCCAATGATGAGCACTTTTAAAGTTCTGCTATGTGGCGCGGTATTATCCCGTATTGACGCCGGGCAA
GAGCAACTCGGTCGCCGCATACACTATTCTCAGAATGACTTGGTTGAGTACTCACCAGTCACAGAAAAGC
ATCTTACGGATGGCATGACAGTAAGAGAATTATGCAGTGCTGCCATAACCATGAGTGATAACACTGCGGC
CAACTTACTTCTGACAACGATCGGAGGACCGAAGGAGCTAACCGCTTTTTTGCACAACATGGGGGATCAT
GTAACTCGCCTTGATCGTTGGGAACCGGAGCTGAATGAAGCCATACCAAACGACGAGCGTGACACCACGA
TGCCTGTAGCAATGGCAACAACGTTGCGCAAACTATTAACTGGCGAACTACTTACTCTAGCTTCCCGGCA
ACAATTAATAGACTGGATGGAGGCGGATAAAGTTGCAGGACCACTTCTGCGCTCGGCCCTTCCGGCTGGC
TGGTTTATTGCTGATAAATCTGGAGCCGGTGAGCGTGGAAGCCGCGGTATCATTGCAGCACTGGGGCCAG
ATGGTAAGCCCTCCCGTATCGTAGTTATCTACACGACGGGGAGTCAGGCAACTATGGATGAACGAAATAG
ACAGATCGCTGAGATAGGTGCCTCACTGATTAAGCATTGGTAACTGTCAGACCAAGTTTACTCATATATA
CTTTAGATTGATTTAAAACTTCATTTTTAATTTAAAAGGATCTAGGTGAAGATCCTTTTTGATAATCTCA
TGACCAAAATCCCTTAACGTGAGTTTTCGTTCCACTGAGCGTCAGACCCCGTAGAAAAGATCAAAGGATC
TTCTTGAGATCCTTTTTTTCTGCGCGTAATCTGCTGCTTGCAAACAAAAAAACCACCGCTACCAGCGGTG
GTTTGTTTGCCGGATCAAGAGCTACCAACTCTTTTTCCGAAGGTAACTGGCTTCAGCAGAGCGCAGATAC
CAAATACTGTTCTTCTAGTGTAGCCGTAGTTAGGCCACCACTTCAAGAACTCTGTAGCACCGCCTACATA
CCTCGCTCTGCTAATCCTGTTACCAGTGGCTGCTGCCAGTGGCGATAAGTCGTGTCTTACCGGGTTGGAC
TCAAGACGATAGTTACCGGATAAGGCGCAGCGGTCGGGCTGAACGGGGGGTTCGTGCACACAGCCCAGCT
TGGAGCGAACGACCTACACCGAACTGAGATACCTACAGCGTGAGCTATGAGAAAGCGCCACGCTTCCCGA
AGGGAGAAAGGCGGACAGGTATCCGGTAAGCGGCAGGGTCGGAACAGGAGAGCGCACGAGGGAGCTTCCA
GGGGGAAACGCCTGGTATCTTTATAGTCCTGTCGGGTTTCGCCACCTCTGACTTGAGCGTCGATTTTTGT
GATGCTCGTCAGGGGGGCGGAGCCTATGGAAAAACGCCAGCAACGCGGCCTTTTTACGGTTCCTGGCCTT
TTGCTGGCCTTTTGCTCACATGTGAGGGCCTATTTCCCATGATTCCTTCATATTTGCATATACGATACAA
GGCTGTTAGAGAGATAATTGGAATTAATTTGACTGTAAACACAAAGATATTAGTACAAAATACGTGACGT
AGAAAGTAATAATTTCTTGGGTAGTTTGCAGTTTTAAAATTATGTTTTAAAATGGACTATCATATGCTTA
CCGTAACTTGAAAGTATTTCGATTTCTTGGCTTTATATATCTTGTGGAAAGGAC
